Addgene plasmid #190082: pcDNA3_SARS-CoV-Spike[Khosta1 RBD]
Purpose: express chimeric SARS-CoV spike with the Khosta-1 receptor binding domain
Depositing lab: Kenneth Matreyek. Depositing organization: Case Western Reserve University. Publication: Expanded ACE2 dependencies of diverse SARS-like coronavirus receptor binding domains. Roelle SM, Shukla N, Pham AT, Bruchez AM, Matreyek KA. PLoS Biol. 2022 Jul 27;20(7):e3001738. doi: 10.1371/journal.pbio.3001738. PubMed 35895696.
Backbone
  Vector backbone: pcDNA3
  Backbone size w/o insert (bp): 5278
  Vector type: Mammalian Expression
Growth in bacteria
  Bacterial resistance: Ampicillin, 100 μg/mL
  Growth temperature: 37°C
  Growth strain: DH5alpha
  Copy number: High Copy
Gene/Insert
  Gene/Insert name: SARS-CoV S
  Species: Synthetic
  Insert size (bp): 3931
  Entrez Gene: S (a.k.a. sars2, E2)
  Promoter: CMV
  Tag / fusion protein: Rhodopsin C9 (C terminal on insert)
  Cloning method: Gibson Cloning
  Sequencing primers: 5′ CGCAAATGGGCGGTAGGC; 3′ CCTCGACTGTGCCTTCTA
Resource information
  A portion of this plasmid was derived from a plasmid made by: https://www.addgene.org/145031/
Terms and licenses: Academic/Nonprofit Terms; Industry Terms: Not Available to Industry
How to cite: pcDNA3_SARS-CoV-Spike[Khosta1 RBD] was a gift from Kenneth Matreyek (Addgene plasmid # 190082 ; http://n2t.net/addgene:190082 ; RRID:Addgene_190082)
