[The description below was written by a language model from this plasmid's Addgene catalogue record and pLannotate feature annotations shown in this document.]
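Description:
pcDNA3_SARS-CoV-Spike[Khosta1 RBD] is a mammalian expression plasmid of about 9.2 kb, built on the pcDNA3 backbone, that encodes a chimeric SARS-CoV spike glycoprotein in which the receptor binding domain has been replaced with that of the SARS-like coronavirus Khosta-1. The synthetic spike open reading frame (roughly 3.9 kb insert, assembled by Gibson cloning) sits downstream of the human cytomegalovirus immediate early enhancer and promoter and is terminated by the bovine growth hormone polyadenylation signal. A T7 promoter lies between the CMV promoter and the coding sequence. According to the catalogue entry, the spike carries a C-terminal rhodopsin C9 epitope tag, which is commonly used for antibody detection. The tag is not annotated as a separate feature in the table, where the spike CDS is matched to the SARS-CoV reference protein. Part of the plasmid was derived from an earlier deposited construct.

In E. coli the plasmid replicates at high copy from a ColE1/pUC-type origin and is selected with ampicillin through the β-lactamase gene. An f1 origin is also present. For mammalian cells, an SV40 early promoter drives the Tn5 neomycin phosphotransferase gene, followed by an SV40 poly(A) signal, allowing G418 selection of stable transfectants. The remaining annotations, including a short HIV-1 LTR fragment, a ble fragment, and lac promoter/operator and lacI fragments, appear to be small backbone remnants with no stated role.

The stated purpose is to express the chimeric spike. The associated publication concerns the ACE2 dependencies of receptor binding domains from diverse SARS-like coronaviruses, consistent with use in comparing receptor usage across RBDs within a common spike scaffold.
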