Features (pLannotate 1.2.2; 20 found; start..end, strand, type, name):
      1..380     +  enhancer       CMV enhancer: human cytomegalovirus immediate early enhancer
    381..584     +  promoter       CMV promoter: human cytomegalovirus (CMV) immediate early promoter
    580..613     +  LTR            5' LTR (truncated) (fragment): truncated 5' long terminal repeat (LTR) from HIV-1
    629..647     +  promoter       T7 promoter: promoter for bacteriophage T7 RNA polymerase
    757..4488    +  CDS            S: SPIKE_SARS - Experimental evidence at protein level: Swiss-Prot protein existence level 1. [Spike protein S2']: Acts as a viral fusion peptide which is unmasked following S2 cleavage occurring upon virus endocytosis. From Severe acute respiratory syndrome coronavirus (SARS-CoV).
   4574..4798    +  polyA_signal   bGH poly(A) signal: bovine growth hormone polyadenylation signal
   4802..4823    +  promoter       SV40 promoter (fragment): SV40 enhancer and early promoter
   4844..5272    +  rep_origin     f1 ori (sequence partly withheld): f1 bacteriophage origin of replication; arrow indicates direction of (+) strand synthesis
   5286..5615    +  promoter       SV40 promoter: SV40 enhancer and early promoter
   5682..6474    +  CDS            NeoR/KanR: aminoglycoside phosphotransferase from Tn5; aph(3')-II (or nptII); confers resistance to neomycin, kanamycin, and G418 (Geneticin®)
   6495..6653    +  CDS            ble (fragment): BLE_KLEPN - Experimental evidence at protein level: Swiss-Prot protein existence level 1. Binding protein with a strong affinity to the bleomycin family of antibiotics. Binds to CL990; an antimitotic-antibiotic compound. From Klebsiella pneumoniae.
   6648..6769    +  polyA_signal   SV40 poly(A) signal: SV40 polyadenylation signal
   6842..6858    -  protein_bind   lac operator: The lac repressor binds to the lac operator to inhibit transcription in E. coli. This inhibition can be relieved by adding lactose or isopropyl-β-D-thiogalactopyranoside (IPTG). lac repressor encoded by lacI
   6866..6896    -  promoter       lac promoter: promoter for the E. coli lac operon
   6911..6932    -  protein_bind   CAP binding site: CAP binding activates transcription in the presence of cAMP. E. coli catabolite activator protein
   6945..7037    -  CDS            lacI (fragment): lac repressor; lacI; The lac repressor binds to the lac operator to inhibit transcription in E. coli. This inhibition can be relieved by adding lactose or isopropyl-β-D-thiogalactopyranoside (IPTG).
   7220..7808    -  rep_origin     ori: high-copy-number ColE1/pMB1/pBR322/pUC origin of replication
   7979..8839    -  CDS            AmpR: β-lactamase; bla; confers resistance to ampicillin, carbenicillin, and related antibiotics
   8840..8944    -  promoter       AmpR promoter: bla
   9003..9055    -  misc_feature   bom (fragment): basis of mobility region from pBR322
>Addgene plasmid #190082 | pcDNA3_SARS-CoV-Spike[Khosta1 RBD] | addgene full sequence | sequence record 371275 | Addgene NGS Result
GACATTGATTATTGACTAGTTATTAATAGTAATCAATTACGGGGTCATTAGTTCATAGCCCATATATGGA
GTTCCGCGTTACATAACTTACGGTAAATGGCCCGCCTGGCTGACCGCCCAACGACCCCCGCCCATTGACG
TCAATAATGACGTATGTTCCCATAGTAACGCCAATAGGGACTTTCCATTGACGTCAATGGGTGGAGTATT
TACGGTAAACTGCCCACTTGGCAGTACATCAAGTGTATCATATGCCAAGTACGCCCCCTATTGACGTCAA
TGACGGTAAATGGCCCGCCTGGCATTATGCCCAGTACATGACCTTATGGGACTTTCCTACTTGGCAGTAC
ATCTACGTATTAGTCATCGCTATTACCATGGTGATGCGGTTTTGGCAGTACATCAATGGGCGTGGATAGC
GGTTTGACTCACGGGGATTTCCAAGTCTCCACCCCATTGACGTCAATGGGAGTTTGTTTTGGCACCAAAA
TCAACGGGACTTTCCAAAATGTCGTAACAACTCCGCCCCATTGACGCAAATGGGCGGTAGGCGTGTACGG
TGGGAGGTCTATATAAGCAGAGCTCTCTGGCTAACTAGAGAACCCACTGCTTACTGGCTTATCGAAATTA
ATACGACTCACTATAGGGAGACCCAAGCTGGCTAGCGTTTAAACGGGCCCTCTAGAAACCATGCCCATGG
GGTCTCTGCAACCGCTGGCCACCTTGTACCTGCTGGGGATGCTGGTCGCTTCCGTGCTAGCCAGCGGCAG
CGACCTGGACCGCTGCACCACGTTCGATGACGTGCAGGCGCCCAACTACACCCAGCACACCTCCAGCATG
CGCGGCGTGTACTATCCCGACGAGATCTTCCGCAGCGACACCCTGTACCTCACCCAGGACCTGTTCCTGC
CCTTCTACTCCAACGTGACCGGCTTCCACACCATCAACCACACCTTCGGCAACCCCGTGATCCCGTTCAA
GGACGGCATCTACTTCGCCGCGACCGAGAAGAGCAACGTGGTCCGCGGCTGGGTGTTCGGGAGCACCATG
AATAACAAGTCCCAGAGCGTGATCATTATCAATAACTCCACCAACGTCGTGATCCGCGCCTGCAACTTCG
AGCTGTGTGACAACCCGTTCTTTGCCGTGAGCAAGCCCATGGGCACCCAGACGCACACCATGATCTTCGA
CAACGCCTTCAACTGCACCTTCGAGTACATCAGCGACGCCTTCTCCCTGGACGTGAGCGAGAAGTCCGGA
AACTTCAAGCACCTGCGCGAGTTCGTGTTCAAGAACAAAGACGGCTTCCTGTACGTGTACAAGGGCTACC
AGCCCATCGACGTCGTGCGCGACCTGCCCAGCGGCTTCAACACCCTGAAGCCCATCTTCAAGCTGCCCCT
CGGCATTAACATCACCAACTTCCGCGCCATCCTGACCGCCTTCAGCCCTGCCCAGGACATCTGGGGCACC
AGCGCCGCGGCCTACTTCGTCGGCTACCTGAAGCCCACGACCTTCATGCTGAAGTACGACGAGAACGGCA
CGATCACCGATGCCGTGGACTGCAGCCAGAACCCGCTCGCCGAGCTGAAGTGCAGCGTGAAGTCCTTCGA
GATCGACAAGGGCATCTACCAGACCAGCAACTTCAGGGTGTCTCCCTCCACCGAGGTCGTTCGATTTCCG
AACATTACCAACCTTTGCCCGTTTGGGCAGGTGTTTAACGCTAGCACATTCCCGAGTGTGTACGCCTGGG
GACGGATGCGGATAAGCGACTGCGTAGCTGATTATAGCGTCTTGTACAACTCCACCTCCAGCTTTTCAAC
CTTTAAATGTTATGGTGTATCACCAACGAAGTTGAATGACTTGTGTTTTTCCAGCGTGTACGCAGATTAT
TTTGTAGTCAAAGGTGACGATGTCCGGCAAATCGCACCGGCCCAGACCGGCGTTATAGCGGACTATAATT
ACAAACTCCCTGACGACTTTACAGGGTGCGTACTTGCCTGGAACACGAAAAGCATTGACAAAGGCCAGGG
TTTTTATTATAGGTTGTTTCGCCATGGAAAAATTAAACCTTATGAAAGGGATACATCAAACGTGCCCTAC
AATGCACAAGGAGGTACTTGTACCGATACTTCTCAACTCAACTGTTATCAACCGCTGAAAAGCTACGATT
TTACGGACACAGTCGGGGTCGGTTATCAGCCTTACCGCGTAGTCGTACTCTCATTTGAGCTTCTTAATGC
ACCCGCTACTGTTTGCGGTCCAAAGCAAAGTACCGAGTTGGTGAAGAACAAATGTGTTAATTTTAATTTC
AACGGCCTGACCGGCACCGGCGTGCTGACAGAGAGCAACAAGAAGTTCCTGCCATTCCAGCAGTTCGGCC
GCGACGTCAGCGACTTCACCGACAGCGTGCGCGACCCGAAGACCAGCGAGATCCTGGACATCTCTCCCTG
CTCCTTCGGCGGTGTCAGCGTGATCACGCCCGGCACCAACGCCAGCTCCGAGGTGGCCGTCCTGTACCAG
GACGTGAACTGCACCGACGTCAGCACCGCCATCCACGCGGACCAGCTGACGCCCGCCTGGCGCATCTACA
GCACCGGCAACAACGTGTTCCAGACCCAGGCCGGCTGCCTGATCGGCGCCGAGCACGTCGACACCAGCTA
CGAGTGCGACATCCCGATTGGCGCCGGGATCTGCGCCAGCTACCACACCGTGAGCCTGCTCCGCTCCACC
AGCCAGAAGTCCATCGTGGCCTACACCATGAGCCTGGGCGCCGACAGCAGCATCGCCTACAGCAACAACA
CCATCGCCATCCCGACCAACTTCTCCATCAGCATCACGACCGAGGTGATGCCCGTGAGCATGGCCAAGAC
CAGCGTGGACTGCAACATGTACATCTGCGGCGACAGCACCGAGTGCGCCAACCTGCTCCTGCAGTACGGC
TCCTTCTGCACCCAGCTGAACCGCGCCCTGAGCGGCATCGCCGCCGAGCAGGACCGCAACACCCGCGAGG
TGTTCGCCCAGGTGAAGCAGATGTACAAGACGCCCACCCTGAAGTACTTCGGCGGCTTCAACTTCAGCCA
GATCCTGCCCGACCCGCTGAAGCCCACCAAGCGCAGCTTCATCGAGGACCTGCTCTTCAACAAGGTGACG
CTGGCCGACGCCGGCTTCATGAAGCAGTACGGCGAGTGCCTGGGCGACATCAACGCCCGCGACCTGATCT
GCGCCCAGAAGTTCAACGGCCTGACCGTGCTCCCGCCGCTGCTGACCGACGACATGATCGCCGCGTACAC
CGCCGCGCTGGTGAGCGGCACCGCCACGGCCGGCTGGACCTTCGGCGCCGGCGCGGCCCTGCAGATCCCG
TTCGCCATGCAGATGGCCTACCGCTTCAACGGCATCGGCGTGACCCAGAACGTGCTGTACGAGAACCAGA
AGCAGATCGCCAACCAGTTCAACAAGGCCATCAGCCAGATCCAGGAGAGCCTGACCACGACCAGCACGGC
CCTGGGCAAGCTGCAGGACGTGGTCAACCAGAACGCCCAGGCCCTGAACACCCTGGTGAAGCAGCTGTCC
AGCAACTTCGGCGCCATCAGCTCCGTGCTGAACGATATCCTGAGCCGCCTGGACAAGGTGGAGGCCGAGG
TGCAGATCGATCGCCTGATCACCGGCCGCCTGCAGAGCCTGCAGACCTACGTGACCCAGCAGCTGATCCG
CGCCGCGGAGATCCGCGCCAGCGCGAACCTGGCCGCCACCAAGATGTCCGAGTGCGTGCTGGGCCAGAGC
AAGCGCGTGGACTTCTGCGGCAAGGGCTACCACCTGATGAGCTTCCCGCAGGCCGCGCCGCACGGCGTGG
TCTTCCTGCACGTGACCTACGTGCCCAGCCAGGAGCGCAACTTCACCACGGCGCCCGCCATCTGCCACGA
GGGCAAGGCCTACTTCCCGCGCGAGGGCGTGTTCGTGTTCAACGGCACCAGCTGGTTCATCACCCAGCGC
AACTTCTTCAGCCCGCAAATCATCACCACGGACAACACCTTCGTGAGCGGCAACTGCGACGTCGTGATCG
GCATCATCAACAACACCGTGTACGACCCGCTGCAGCCCGAGCTGGACTCCTTCAAGGAGGAGCTGGACAA
GTACTTCAAGAACCACACCAGCCCGGACGTGGACCTGGGCGACATCAGCGGCATCAACGCCAGCGTCGTG
AACATCCAGAAGGAGATCGACCGCCTGAACGAGGTGGCCAAGAACCTGAACGAGAGCCTGATCGACCTCC
AGGAGCTGGGCAAGTACGAGCAGTACATCAAGTGGCCTTGGTATGTGTGGCTGGGCTTCATCGCCGGGCT
GATCGCCATCGTGATGGTGACCATCCTGCTCTGCTGCATGACCAGCTGCTGCTCCTGCCTGAAGGGCGCC
TGCAGCTGCGGCAGCTGCTGCAAGTTCGACGAGGACGACAGCGACCCCGTGCTGAAGGGCGTGAAGCTGC
ACTACACGGGCGGCACCGAGACCAGCCAGGTGGCGCCCGCCTAGGATCCGAGCTCGGTACCAAGCTTAAG
TTTAAACCGCTGATCAGCCTCGACTGTGCCTTCTAGTTGCCAGCCATCTGTTGTTTGCCCCTCCCCCGTG
CCTTCCTTGACCCTGGAAGGTGCCACTCCCACTGTCCTTTCCTAATAAAATGAGGAAATTGCATCGCATT
GTCTGAGTAGGTGTCATTCTATTCTGGGGGGTGGGGTGGGGCAGGACAGCAAGGGGGAGGATTGGGAAGA
CAATAGCAGGCATGCTGGGGATGCGGTGGGCTCTATGGCTTCTGAGGCGGAAAGAACCAGCTGGGGCTCT
AGGGGGTATCCCC
[124 nt withheld, positions 4844-4967]
C
[91 nt withheld, positions 4969-5059]
A
[49 nt withheld, positions 5061-5109]
CCTTTGACGTTGGAGTCCACGTTCTTT
[37 nt withheld, positions 5137-5173]
ACCCTATCTCGGTCTATTCTTTTGATTTATAAGGGATTTTGCCGATTTCGGCCTATTGGTTAAAAAATGA
GCTGATTTAACAAAAATTTAACGCGAATTAATTCTGTGGAATGTGTGTCAGTTAGGGTGTGGAAAGTCCC
CAGGCTCCCCAGCAGGCAGAAGTATGCAAAGCATGCATCTCAATTAGTCAGCAACCAGGTGTGGAAAGTC
CCCAGGCTCCCCAGCAGGCAGAAGTATGCAAAGCATGCATCTCAATTAGTCAGCAACCATAGTCCCGCCC
CTAACTCCGCCCATCCCGCCCCTAACTCCGCCCAGTTCCGCCCATTCTCCGCCCCATGGCTGACTAATTT
TTTTTATTTATGCAGAGGCCGAGGCCGCCTCTGCCTCTGAGCTATTCCAGAAGTAGTGAGGAGGCTTTTT
TGGAGGCCTAGGCTTTTGCAAAAAGCTCCCGGGAGCTTGTATATCCATTTTCGGATCTGATCAAGAGACA
GGATGAGGATCGTTTCGCATGATTGAACAAGATGGATTGCACGCAGGTTCTCCGGCCGCTTGGGTGGAGA
GGCTATTCGGCTATGACTGGGCAACAGACAATCGGCTGCTCTGATGCCGCCGTGTTCCGGCTGTCAGCGC
AGGGGCGCCCGGTTCTTTTTGTCAAGACCGACCTGTCCGGTGCCCTGAATGAACTGCAGGACGAGGCAGC
GCGGCTATCGTGGCTGGCCACGACGGGCGTTCCTTGCGCAGCTGTGCTCGACGTTGTCACTGAAGCGGGA
AGGGACTGGCTGCTATTGGGCGAAGTGCCGGGGCAGGATCTCCTGTCATCTCACCTTGCTCCTGCCGAGA
AAGTATCCATCATGGCTGATGCAATGCGGCGGCTGCATACGCTTGATCCGGCTACCTGCCCATTCGACCA
CCAAGCGAAACATCGCATCGAGCGAGCACGTACTCGGATGGAAGCCGGTCTTGTCGATCAGGATGATCTG
GACGAAGAGCATCAGGGGCTCGCGCCAGCCGAACTGTTCGCCAGGCTCAAGGCGCGCATGCCCGACGGCG
AGGATCTCGTCGTGACCCATGGCGATGCCTGCTTGCCGAATATCATGGTGGAAAATGGCCGCTTTTCTGG
ATTCATCGACTGTGGCCGGCTGGGTGTGGCGGACCGCTATCAGGACATAGCGTTGGCTACCCGTGATATT
GCTGAAGAGCTTGGCGGCGAATGGGCTGACCGCTTCCTCGTGCTTTACGGTATCGCCGCTCCCGATTCGC
AGCGCATCGCCTTCTATCGCCTTCTTGACGAGTTCTTCTGAGCGGGACTCTGGGGTTCGAAATGACCGAC
CAAGCGACGCCCAACCTGCCATCACGAGATTTCGATTCCACCGCCGCCTTCTATGAAAGGTTGGGCTTCG
GAATCGTTTTCCGGGACGCCGGCTGGATGATCCTCCAGCGCGGGGATCTCATGCTGGAGTTCTTCGCCCA
CCCCAACTTGTTTATTGCAGCTTATAATGGTTACAAATAAAGCAATAGCATCACAAATTTCACAAATAAA
GCATTTTTTTCACTGCATTCTAGTTGTGGTTTGTCCAAACTCATCAATGTATCTTATCATGTCTGTATAC
CGTCGACCTCTAGCTAGAGCTTGGCGTAATCATGGTCATAGCTGTTTCCTGTGTGAAATTGTTATCCGCT
CACAATTCCACACAACATACGAGCCGGAAGCATAAAGTGTAAAGCCTGGGGTGCCTAATGAGTGAGCTAA
CTCACATTAATTGCGTTGCGCTCACTGCCCGCTTTCCAGTCGGGAAACCTGTCGTGCCAGCTGCATTAAT
GAATCGGCCAACGCGCGGGGAGAGGCGGTTTGCGTATTGGGCGCTCTTCCGCTTCCTCGCTCACTGACTC
GCTGCGCTCGGTCGTTCGGCTGCGGCGAGCGGTATCAGCTCACTCAAAGGCGGTAATACGGTTATCCACA
GAATCAGGGGATAACGCAGGAAAGAACATGTGAGCAAAAGGCCAGCAAAAGGCCAGGAACCGTAAAAAGG
CCGCGTTGCTGGCGTTTTTCCATAGGCTCCGCCCCCCTGACGAGCATCACAAAAATCGACGCTCAAGTCA
GAGGTGGCGAAACCCGACAGGACTATAAAGATACCAGGCGTTTCCCCCTGGAAGCTCCCTCGTGCGCTCT
CCTGTTCCGACCCTGCCGCTTACCGGATACCTGTCCGCCTTTCTCCCTTCGGGAAGCGTGGCGCTTTCTC
ATAGCTCACGCTGTAGGTATCTCAGTTCGGTGTAGGTCGTTCGCTCCAAGCTGGGCTGTGTGCACGAACC
CCCCGTTCAGCCCGACCGCTGCGCCTTATCCGGTAACTATCGTCTTGAGTCCAACCCGGTAAGACACGAC
TTATCGCCACTGGCAGCAGCCACTGGTAACAGGATTAGCAGAGCGAGGTATGTAGGCGGTGCTACAGAGT
TCTTGAAGTGGTGGCCTAACTACGGCTACACTAGAAGAACAGTATTTGGTATCTGCGCTCTGCTGAAGCC
AGTTACCTTCGGAAAAAGAGTTGGTAGCTCTTGATCCGGCAAACAAACCACCGCTGGTAGCGGTGGTTTT
TTTGTTTGCAAGCAGCAGATTACGCGCAGAAAAAAAGGATCTCAAGAAGATCCTTTGATCTTTTCTACGG
GGTCTGACGCTCAGTGGAACGAAAACTCACGTTAAGGGATTTTGGTCATGAGATTATCAAAAAGGATCTT
CACCTAGATCCTTTTAAATTAAAAATGAAGTTTTAAATCAATCTAAAGTATATATGAGTAAACTTGGTCT
GACAGTTACCAATGCTTAATCAGTGAGGCACCTATCTCAGCGATCTGTCTATTTCGTTCATCCATAGTTG
CCTGACTCCCCGTCGTGTAGATAACTACGATACGGGAGGGCTTACCATCTGGCCCCAGTGCTGCAATGAT
ACCGCGAGACCCACGCTCACCGGCTCCAGATTTATCAGCAATAAACCAGCCAGCCGGAAGGGCCGAGCGC
AGAAGTGGTCCTGCAACTTTATCCGCCTCCATCCAGTCTATTAATTGTTGCCGGGAAGCTAGAGTAAGTA
GTTCGCCAGTTAATAGTTTGCGCAACGTTGTTGCCATTGCTACAGGCATCGTGGTGTCACGCTCGTCGTT
TGGTATGGCTTCATTCAGCTCCGGTTCCCAACGATCAAGGCGAGTTACATGATCCCCCATGTTGTGCAAA
AAAGCGGTTAGCTCCTTCGGTCCTCCGATCGTTGTCAGAAGTAAGTTGGCCGCAGTGTTATCACTCATGG
TTATGGCAGCACTGCATAATTCTCTTACTGTCATGCCATCCGTAAGATGCTTTTCTGTGACTGGTGAGTA
CTCAACCAAGTCATTCTGAGAATAGTGTATGCGGCGACCGAGTTGCTCTTGCCCGGCGTCAATACGGGAT
AATACCGCGCCACATAGCAGAACTTTAAAAGTGCTCATCATTGGAAAACGTTCTTCGGGGCGAAAACTCT
CAAGGATCTTACCGCTGTTGAGATCCAGTTCGATGTAACCCACTCGTGCACCCAACTGATCTTCAGCATC
TTTTACTTTCACCAGCGTTTCTGGGTGAGCAAAAACAGGAAGGCAAAATGCCGCAAAAAAGGGAATAAGG
GCGACACGGAAATGTTGAATACTCATACTCTTCCTTTTTCAATATTATTGAAGCATTTATCAGGGTTATT
GTCTCATGAGCGGATACATATTTGAATGTATTTAGAAAAATAAACAAATAGGGGTTCCGCGCACATTTCC
CCGAAAAGTGCCACCTGACGTCGACGGATCGGGAGATCTCCCGATCCCCTATGGTGCACTCTCAGTACAA
TCTGCTCTGATGCCGCATAGTTAAGCCAGTATCTGCTCCCTGCTTGTGTGTTGGAGGTCGCTGAGTAGTG
CGCGAGCAAAATTTAAGCTACAACAAGGCAAGGCTTGACCGACAATTGCATGAAGAATCTGCTTAGGGTT
AGGCGTTTTGCGCTGCTTCGCGATGTACGGGCCAGATATACGCGTT
